Addgene plasmid #166090: pNSU299_GLK1
Purpose: Plasmid for constituive spCas9 and tet-inducible GLK1 targeting sgRNA expression for double stranded break formation in yeast
Depositing lab: Rebecca Burgess. Depositing organization: Stevenson University.
Backbone
  Vector backbone: pRS414
  Backbone manufacturer: Smith JD et al 2016. PMID 26956608
  Vector type: Yeast Expression, CRISPR
  Selectable markers: TRP1
Growth in bacteria
  Bacterial resistance: Ampicillin, 100 μg/mL
  Growth temperature: 37°C
  Growth strain: DH5alpha
  Copy number: High Copy
Gene/Insert
  Gene/Insert name: GLK1
  gRNA/shRNA sequence: GACCAAGGGTTTCCGCATCG
  Species: S. cerevisiae (budding yeast)
  Entrez Gene: GLK1 (a.k.a. YCL040W, HOR3)
  Promoter: Tet-inducible
  Cloning method: Gibson Cloning
Resource information
  A portion of this plasmid was derived from a plasmid made by: Jim Haber/Neal Sugawara
Terms and licenses: Academic/Nonprofit Terms; Industry Terms: Not Available to Industry
Depositor comments: gRNA Binding Coordinates: chrIII:51377..51396 (+ strand) This is a yeast integration plasmid, and should be linearized with BstZ17I (or elsewhere within the TRP1 gene) before transformation for integration into Chromosome V of the yeast genome
How to cite: pNSU299_GLK1 was a gift from Rebecca Burgess (Addgene plasmid # 166090 ; http://n2t.net/addgene:166090 ; RRID:Addgene_166090)
