[The description below was written by a language model from this plasmid's Addgene catalogue record and pLannotate feature annotations shown in this document.]
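Description:
pNSU299_GLK1 is an 11.8 kb yeast CRISPR plasmid that combines constitutive Streptococcus pyogenes Cas9 expression with a tetracycline-inducible guide RNA targeting the Saccharomyces cerevisiae glucokinase gene GLK1 (YCL040W). Its purpose is to create a controlled double-strand break at that locus on chromosome III. The backbone is recorded as pRS414, normally a centromeric TRP1 shuttle vector. However, no CEN/ARS element appears in the feature table, and the depositor describes the plasmid as integrative: it is linearized within TRP1 before transformation so that it recombines into the yeast genome. The depositor gives chromosome V as the integration site. In E. coli it is maintained at high copy through a ColE1/pUC-type origin with ampicillin resistance. An f1 origin and remnants of the pBluescript-style lacZα/MCS region, with flanking T3 and T7 promoters, are also present. In yeast, selection is for tryptophan prototrophy via TRP1 under its own promoter.

The Cas9 coding sequence is driven by the TEF1 promoter and terminated by the CYC1 terminator, which gives constant nuclease expression. The guide cassette uses the RNA polymerase III RPR1 promoter, followed by the GLK1 spacer (inserted by Gibson assembly), the S. pyogenes gRNA scaffold and the RPR1 terminator. A Tn10 TetR gene is carried on the same plasmid. The promoter driving TetR is not annotated, although short yeast genomic fragments upstream of it may supply regulatory sequence. The catalogue lists the guide promoter as tet-inducible, which implies that TetR represses an operator-modified RPR1 promoter until tetracycline or an analogue is added, although no tetO site is annotated. This design lets users integrate the system and then trigger GLK1 cleavage on demand, for example in studies of DNA break formation and repair.
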