Features (pLannotate 1.2.2; 27 found; start..end, strand, type, name):
    529..935     +  promoter       RPR1 promoter: RPR1; promoter for the S. cerevisiae RNase P RNA gene
    957..1032    +  misc_RNA       gRNA scaffold: guide RNA scaffold for the Streptococcus pyogenes CRISPR/Cas9 system
   1045..1107    +  terminator     RPR1 terminator: transcription terminator for the S. cerevisiae RNase P RNA gene
   1240..1482    -  CDS            TIM9 (fragment): TIM9_YEAST - Experimental evidence at protein level: Swiss-Prot protein existence level 1. Mitochondrial intermembrane chaperone that participates in the import and insertion of multi-pass transmembrane proteins into the mitochondrial inner membrane. Also required for the transfer of beta- barrel precursors from the TOM complex to the sorting and assembly machinery (SAM complex) of the outer membrane. Acts as a chaperone-like protein that protects the hydrophobic precursors from aggregation and guide them through the mitochondrial intermembrane space. Compared to TIM10, it may have a strong st
   1492..1716    +  CDS            NNR2 (fragment): NNRD_YEAST - Experimental evidence at protein level: Swiss-Prot protein existence level 1. Catalyzes the dehydration of the S-form of NAD(P)HX at the expense of ATP, which is converted to ADP. Together with NAD(P)HX epimerase, which catalyzes the epimerization of the S- and R-forms, the enzyme allows the repair of both epimers of NAD(P)HX, a damaged form of NAD(P)H that is a result of enzymatic or heat-dependent hydration. From Saccharomyces cerevisiae (strain ATCC 204508 / S288c) (Baker's yeast).
   2242..2865    +  CDS            TetR: tetracycline repressor TetR; tetR from transposon Tn10; TetR binds to the tetracycline operator tetO to inhibit transcription. This inhibition can be relieved by adding tetracycline or doxycycline.
   3270..3389    +  rep_origin     RSF ori (fragment): Plasmids containing the RSF 1030 origin of replication can be propagated in E. coli cells that contain additional plasmids with compatible origins.
   3391..3483    +  CDS            lacI (fragment): lac repressor; lacI; The lac repressor binds to the lac operator to inhibit transcription in E. coli. This inhibition can be relieved by adding lactose or isopropyl-β-D-thiogalactopyranoside (IPTG).
   3496..3517    +  protein_bind   CAP binding site: CAP binding activates transcription in the presence of cAMP. E. coli catabolite activator protein
   3532..3562    +  promoter       lac promoter: promoter for the E. coli lac operon
   3566..3588    +  protein_bind   lac operator (fragment): The lac repressor binds to the lac operator to inhibit transcription in E. coli. This inhibition can be relieved by adding lactose or isopropyl-β-D-thiogalactopyranoside (IPTG). lac repressor encoded by lacI
   3631..3649    +  promoter       T3 promoter: promoter for bacteriophage T3 RNA polymerase
   3667..4065    +  promoter       TEF1 promoter: S. cerevisiae TEF1; promoter for EF-1α
   4069..4092    +  misc_feature   MCS (fragment): pBluescript multiple cloning site
   4097..8200    +  CDS            cas9: CAS9_STRP1 - Also known as csn1 From Streptococcus pyogenes serotype M1.
   8249..8496    +  terminator     CYC1 terminator: S. cerevisiae CYC1; transcription terminator for CYC1
   8515..8533    -  promoter       T7 promoter: promoter for bacteriophage T7 RNA polymerase
   8541..8696    +  CDS            lacZα (fragment): LacZα fragment of β-galactosidase; lacZ fragment
   8700..9128    +  rep_origin     f1 ori (sequence partly withheld): f1 bacteriophage origin of replication; arrow indicates direction of (+) strand synthesis
   9156..9207    -  misc_feature   bom (fragment): basis of mobility region from pBR322
   9258..9932    -  CDS            TRP1: phosphoribosylanthranilate isomerase, required for tryptophan biosynthesis; S. cerevisiae TRP1; yeast auxotrophic marker
   9933..10080   -  promoter       TRP1 promoter: S. cerevisiae TRP1
  10219..10268   -  misc_feature   bom (fragment): basis of mobility region from pBR322
  10370..10405   -  CDS            rop (fragment): Rop protein, which maintains plasmids at low copy number; rop
  10500..10604   +  promoter       AmpR promoter: bla
  10605..11465   +  CDS            AmpR: β-lactamase; bla; confers resistance to ampicillin, carbenicillin, and related antibiotics
  11636..469     +  rep_origin     ori (across the origin): high-copy-number ColE1/pMB1/pBR322/pUC origin of replication
>Addgene plasmid #166090 | pNSU299_GLK1 | addgene full sequence | sequence record 329612 | Addgene NGS Result
CAGCAGAGCGCAGATACCAAATACTGTTCTTCTAGTGTAGCCGTAGTTAGGCCACCACTTCAAGAACTCT
GTAGCACCGCCTACATACCTCGCTCTGCTAATCCTGTTACCAGTGGCTGCTGCCAGTGGCGATAAGTCGT
GTCTTACCGGGTTGGACTCAAGACGATAGTTACCGGATAAGGCGCAGCGGTCGGGCTGAACGGGGGGTTC
GTGCACACAGCCCAGCTTGGAGCGAACGACCTACACCGAACTGAGATACCTACAGCGTGAGCTATGAGAA
AGCGCCACGCTTCCCGAAGGGAGAAAGGCGGACAGGTATCCGGTAAGCGGCAGGGTCGGAACAGGAGAGC
GCACGAGGGAGCTTCCAGGGGGAAACGCCTGGTATCTTTATAGTCCTGTCGGGTTTCGCCACCTCTGACT
TGAGCGTCGATTTTTGTGATGCTCGTCAGGGGGGCGGAGCCTATGGAAAAACGCCAGCAACGCGGCCTTT
TTACGGTTCCTGGCCTTTTGCTGGCCTTTTGCTCGGGGGATCTGCCAATTGAACATAACATGGTAGTTAC
ATATACTAGTAATATGGTTCGGCACACATTAAAAGTATAAAAACTATCTGAATTACGAATTACATATATT
GGTCATAAAAATCAATCAATCATCGTGTGTTTTATATGTCTCTTATCTAAGTATAAGAATATCCATAGTT
AATATTCACTTACGCTACCTTTTAACCTGTAATCATTGTCAACAGGATATGTTAACGACCCACATTGATA
AACGCTAGTATTTCTTTTTCCTCTTCTTATTGGCCGGCTGTCTCTATACTCCCCTATAGTCTGTTTCTTT
TCGTTTCGATTGTCCCTATCAGTGATAGAGATGGCGCACATGGTACGCTGTGGTGCTCGCGGCTGGGAAC
GAAACTCTGGGAGCTGCGATTGGCAGGACCAAGGGTTTCCGCATCGGTTTTAGAGCTAGAAATAGCAAGT
TAAAATAAGGCTAGTCCGTTATCAACTTGAAAAAGTGGCACCGAGTCGGTGCTTTTTTCTCGAGCCATAT
CCAACTTCCAATTTAATCTTTCTTTTTTAATTTTCACTTATTTGCGATACAGAAAGAAAAAAGCGATAGT
AACTATTGAATTTTGTTTGGATTTGGTTAGATTAGATATGGTTTCTCTTTATATTTACATGCTAAAAATG
GGCTACACCAGAGATACATAATTAGATATATATACGCCAGTACACCTTATCGGCCCAAGCCTTGTCCCAA
GGCAGCGTTTTGTTCTTGGAAACGCTGCCCTACACGTTCGCTATGCTTCAAGAACTTTTCTGAGCACTTC
ATGATGCATGTTTGTTCCTTATTGGTTAGCTTTGATGTTGTGAAGTCATTGACACAGTCTGTGAAACATC
TTTCTACCAGATTAGAGTACAAACGCATGAAATCCTTCATTTGCTTTTGTTCCACTACTTTTTGGAACTC
TTGTTGTTCTTTCCTGCAGGTAGTCGTGCAATGTATGACTTTAAGATTTGTGAGCAGGAAGAAAAGGGAG
AATCTTCTAACGATAAACCCTTGAAAAACTGGGTAGACTACGCTATGTTGAGTTGCTACGCAGGCTGCAC
AATTACACGAGAATGCTCCCGCCTAGGATTTAAGGCTAAGGGACGTGCAATGCAGACGACAGATCTAAAT
GACCGTGTCGGTGAAGTGTTCGCCAAACTTTTCGGTTAACACATGCAGTGATGCACGCGCGATGGTGCTA
AGTTACATATATATATATATGTATAGCCATAGTGATGTCTAAGTAACCTTTATGGTATATTTCTTAATGT
GGAAAGATACTAGCGCGCGCACCCACACACAAGCTTCGTCTTTTCTTGAAGAAAAGAGGAAGCTCGCTAA
ATGGGATTCCACTTTCCGTTCCCTGCCAGCTGATGGAAAAAGGTTAGTGGAACGATGAAGAATAAAAAGA
GAGATCCACTGAGGTGAAATTTCAGCTGACAGCGAGTTTCATGATCGTGATGAACAATGGTAACGAGTTG
TGGCTGTTGCCAGGGAGGGTGGTTCTCAACTTTTAATGTATGGCCAAATCGCTACTTGGGTTTGTTATAT
AACAAAGAAGAAATAATGAACTGATTCTCTTCCTCCTTCTTGTCCTTTCTTAATTCTGTTGTAATTACCT
TCCTTTGTAATTTTTTTTGTAATTATTCTTCTTAATAATCCAAACAAACACACATATTACAATATATTAA
AATGTCTAGATTAGATAAAAGTAAAGTGATTAACAGCGCATTAGAGCTGCTTAATGAGGTCGGAATCGAA
GGTTTAACAACCCGTAAACTCGCCCAGAAGCTAGGTGTAGAGCAGCCTACATTGTATTGGCATGTAAAAA
ATAAGCGGGCTTTGCTCGACGCCTTAGCCATTGAGATGTTAGATAGGCACCATACTCACTTTTGCCCTTT
AGAAGGGGAAAGCTGGCAAGATTTTTTACGTAATAACGCTAAAAGTTTTAGATGTGCTTTACTAAGTCAT
CGCGATGGAGCAAAAGTACATTTAGGTACACGGCCTACAGAAAAACAGTATGAAACTCTCGAAAATCAAT
TAGCCTTTTTATGCCAACAAGGTTTTTCACTAGAGAATGCATTATATGCACTCAGCGCTGTGGGGCATTT
TACTTTAGGTTGCGTATTGGAAGATCAAGAGCATCAAGTCGCTAAAGAAGAAAGGGAAACACCTACTACT
GATAGTATGCCGCCATTATTACGACAAGCTATCGAATTATTTGATCACCAAGGTGCAGAGCCAGCCTTCT
TATTCGGCCTTGAATTGATCATATGCGGATTAGAAAAACAACTTAAATGTGAAAGTGGGTCTTAAGTCTG
AAGAATGAATGATTTGATGATTTCTTTTTCCCTCCATTTTTCTTACTGAATATATCAATGATATAGACTT
GTATAGTTTATTATTTCAAATTAAGTAGCTATATATAGTCAAGATAACGTTTGTTTGACACGATTACATT
ATTCGTCGACATCTTTTTTCAGCCTGTCGTGGTAGCAATTTGAGGAGTATTATTAATTGAATAGGTTCAT
TTTGCGCTCGCATAAACAGTTTTCGTCAGGGACAGTATGTTGGAATGAGTGGTAATTAATGGTGACATGA
CATGTTATAGCAATAACCTTGATGTTTACATCGTAGTTTAATGTACACCCCGCGAATTCGTTCAAGTAGG
AGTGCACCAATTGCAAAGGGAAAAGCTGAATGGGCAGTTCGAACCGCGGTCTTTCCTGCGTTATCCCCTG
ATTCTGTGGATAACCGTATTACCGCCTTTGAGTGAGCTGATACCGCTCGCCGCAGCCGAACGACCGAGCG
CAGCGAGTCAGTGAGCGAGGAAGCGGAAGAGCGCCCAATACGCAAACCGCCTCTCCCCGCGCGTTGGCCG
ATTCATTAATGCAGCTGGCACGACAGGTTTCCCGACTGGAAAGCGGGCAGTGAGCGCAACGCAATTAATG
TGAGTTAGCTCACTCATTAGGCACCCCAGGCTTTACACTTTATGCTTCCGGCTCGTATGTTGTGTGGAAT
TGTGAGCGGATAACAATTTCACACAGGAAACAGCTATGACCATGATTACGCCAAGCGCGCAATTAACCCT
CACTAAAGGGAACAAAAGCTGGAGCTCATAGCTTCAAAATGTTTCTACTCCTTTTTTACTCTTCCAGATT
TTCTCGGACTCCGCGCATCGCCGTACCACTTCAAAACACCCAAGCACAGCATACTAAATTTCCCCTCTTT
CTTCCTCTAGGGTGTCGTTAATTACCCGTACTAAAGGTTTGGAAAAGAAAAAAGAGACCGCCTCGTTTCT
TTTTCTTCGTCGAAAAAGGCAATAAAAATTTTTATCACGTTTCTTTTTCTTGAAAATTTTTTTTTTGATT
TTTTTCTCTTTCGATGACCTCCCATTGATATTTAAGTTAATAAACGGTCTTCAATTTCTCAAGTTTCAGT
TTCATTTTTCTTGTTCTATTACAACTTTTTTTACTTCTTGCTCATTAGAAAGAAAGCATAGCAATCTAAT
CTAAGTTTTCTAGAACTAGTGGATCCCCCGGGAAAAATGGACAAGAAGTACTCCATTGGGCTCGATATCG
GCACAAACAGCGTCGGTTGGGCCGTCATTACGGACGAGTACAAGGTGCCGAGCAAAAAATTCAAAGTTCT
GGGCAATACCGATCGCCACAGCATAAAGAAGAACCTCATTGGCGCCCTCCTGTTCGACTCCGGGGAGACG
GCCGAAGCCACGCGGCTCAAAAGAACAGCACGGCGCAGATATACCCGCAGAAAGAATCGGATCTGCTACC
TGCAGGAGATCTTTAGTAATGAGATGGCTAAGGTGGATGACTCTTTCTTCCATAGGCTGGAGGAGTCCTT
TTTGGTGGAGGAGGATAAAAAGCACGAGCGCCACCCAATCTTTGGCAATATCGTGGACGAGGTGGCGTAC
CATGAAAAGTACCCAACCATATATCATCTGAGGAAGAAGCTTGTAGACAGTACTGATAAGGCTGACTTGC
GGTTGATCTATCTCGCGCTGGCGCATATGATCAAATTTCGGGGACACTTCCTCATCGAGGGGGACCTGAA
CCCAGACAACAGCGATGTCGACAAACTCTTTATCCAACTGGTTCAGACTTACAATCAGCTTTTCGAAGAG
AACCCGATCAACGCATCCGGAGTTGACGCCAAAGCAATCCTGAGCGCTAGGCTGTCCAAATCCCGGCGGC
TCGAAAACCTCATCGCACAGCTCCCTGGGGAGAAGAAGAACGGCCTGTTTGGTAATCTTATCGCCCTGTC
ACTCGGGCTGACCCCCAACTTTAAATCTAACTTCGACCTGGCCGAAGATGCCAAGCTTCAACTGAGCAAA
GACACCTACGATGATGATCTCGACAATCTGCTGGCCCAGATCGGCGACCAGTACGCAGACCTTTTTTTGG
CGGCAAAGAACCTGTCAGACGCCATTCTGCTGAGTGATATTCTGCGAGTGAACACGGAGATCACCAAAGC
TCCGCTGAGCGCTAGTATGATCAAGCGCTATGATGAGCACCACCAAGACTTGACTTTGCTGAAGGCCCTT
GTCAGACAGCAACTGCCTGAGAAGTACAAGGAAATTTTCTTCGATCAGTCTAAAAATGGCTACGCCGGAT
ACATTGACGGCGGAGCAAGCCAGGAGGAATTTTACAAATTTATTAAGCCCATCTTGGAAAAAATGGACGG
CACCGAGGAGCTGCTGGTAAAGCTTAACAGAGAAGATCTGTTGCGCAAACAGCGCACTTTCGACAATGGA
AGCATCCCCCACCAGATTCACCTGGGCGAACTGCACGCTATCCTCAGGCGGCAAGAGGATTTCTACCCCT
TTTTGAAAGATAACAGGGAAAAGATTGAGAAAATCCTCACATTTCGGATACCCTACTATGTAGGCCCCCT
CGCCCGGGGAAATTCCAGATTCGCGTGGATGACTCGCAAATCAGAAGAGACCATCACTCCCTGGAACTTC
GAGGAAGTCGTGGATAAGGGGGCCTCTGCCCAGTCCTTCATCGAAAGGATGACTAACTTTGATAAAAATC
TGCCTAACGAAAAGGTGCTTCCTAAACACTCTCTGCTGTACGAGTACTTCACAGTTTATAACGAGCTCAC
CAAGGTCAAATACGTCACAGAAGGGATGAGAAAGCCAGCATTCCTGTCTGGAGAGCAGAAGAAAGCTATC
GTGGACCTCCTCTTCAAGACGAACCGGAAAGTTACCGTGAAACAGCTCAAAGAAGACTATTTCAAAAAGA
TTGAATGTTTCGACTCTGTTGAAATCAGCGGAGTGGAGGATCGCTTCAACGCATCCCTGGGAACGTATCA
CGATCTCCTGAAAATCATTAAAGACAAGGACTTCCTGGACAATGAGGAGAACGAGGACATTCTTGAGGAC
ATTGTCCTCACCCTTACGTTGTTTGAAGATAGGGAGATGATTGAAGAACGCTTGAAAACTTACGCTCATC
TCTTCGACGACAAAGTCATGAAACAGCTCAAGAGGCGCCGATATACAGGATGGGGGCGGCTGTCAAGAAA
ACTGATCAATGGGATCCGAGACAAGCAGAGTGGAAAGACAATCCTGGATTTTCTTAAGTCCGATGGATTT
GCCAACCGGAACTTCATGCAGTTGATCCATGATGACTCTCTCACCTTTAAGGAGGACATCCAGAAAGCAC
AAGTTTCTGGCCAGGGGGACAGTCTTCACGAGCACATCGCTAATCTTGCAGGTAGCCCAGCTATCAAAAA
GGGAATACTGCAGACCGTTAAGGTCGTGGATGAACTCGTCAAAGTAATGGGAAGGCATAAGCCCGAGAAT
ATCGTTATCGAGATGGCCCGAGAGAACCAAACTACCCAGAAGGGACAGAAGAACAGTAGGGAAAGGATGA
AGAGGATTGAAGAGGGTATAAAAGAACTGGGGTCCCAAATCCTTAAGGAACACCCAGTTGAAAACACCCA
GCTTCAGAATGAGAAGCTCTACCTGTACTACCTGCAGAACGGCAGGGACATGTACGTGGATCAGGAACTG
GACATCAATCGGCTCTCCGACTACGACGTGGATCATATCGTGCCCCAGTCTTTTCTCAAAGATGATTCTA
TTGATAATAAAGTGTTGACAAGATCCGATAAAAATAGAGGGAAGAGTGATAACGTCCCCTCAGAAGAAGT
TGTCAAGAAAATGAAAAATTATTGGCGGCAGCTGCTGAACGCCAAACTGATCACACAACGGAAGTTCGAT
AATCTGACTAAGGCTGAACGAGGTGGCCTGTCTGAGTTGGATAAAGCCGGCTTCATCAAAAGGCAGCTTG
TTGAGACACGCCAGATCACCAAGCACGTGGCCCAAATTCTCGATTCACGCATGAACACCAAGTACGATGA
AAATGACAAACTGATTCGAGAGGTGAAAGTTATTACTCTGAAGTCTAAGCTGGTCTCAGATTTCAGAAAG
GACTTTCAGTTTTATAAGGTGAGAGAGATCAACAATTACCACCATGCGCATGATGCCTACCTGAATGCAG
TGGTAGGCACTGCACTTATCAAAAAATATCCCAAGCTTGAATCTGAATTTGTTTACGGAGACTATAAAGT
GTACGATGTTAGGAAAATGATCGCAAAGTCTGAGCAGGAAATAGGCAAGGCCACCGCTAAGTACTTCTTT
TACAGCAATATTATGAATTTTTTCAAGACCGAGATTACACTGGCCAATGGAGAGATTCGGAAGCGACCAC
TTATCGAAACAAACGGAGAAACAGGAGAAATCGTGTGGGACAAGGGTAGGGATTTCGCGACAGTCCGGAA
GGTCCTGTCCATGCCGCAGGTGAACATCGTTAAAAAGACCGAAGTACAGACCGGAGGCTTCTCCAAGGAA
AGTATCCTCCCGAAAAGGAACAGCGACAAGCTGATCGCACGCAAAAAAGATTGGGACCCCAAGAAATACG
GCGGATTCGATTCTCCTACAGTCGCTTACAGTGTACTGGTTGTGGCCAAAGTGGAGAAAGGGAAGTCTAA
AAAACTCAAAAGCGTCAAGGAACTGCTGGGCATCACAATCATGGAGCGATCAAGCTTCGAAAAAAACCCC
ATCGACTTTCTCGAGGCGAAAGGATATAAAGAGGTCAAAAAAGACCTCATCATTAAGCTTCCCAAGTACT
CTCTCTTTGAGCTTGAAAACGGCCGGAAACGAATGCTCGCTAGTGCGGGCGAGCTGCAGAAAGGTAACGA
GCTGGCACTGCCCTCTAAATACGTTAATTTCTTGTATCTGGCCAGCCACTATGAAAAGCTCAAAGGGTCT
CCCGAAGATAATGAGCAGAAGCAGCTGTTCGTGGAACAACACAAACACTACCTTGATGAGATCATCGAGC
AAATAAGCGAATTCTCCAAAAGAGTGATCCTCGCCGACGCTAACCTCGATAAGGTGCTTTCTGCTTACAA
TAAGCACAGGGATAAGCCCATCAGGGAGCAGGCAGAAAACATTATCCACTTGTTTACTCTGACCAACTTG
GGCGCGCCTGCAGCCTTCAAGTACTTCGACACCACCATAGACAGAAAGCGGTACACCTCTACAAAGGAGG
TCCTGGACGCCACACTGATTCATCAGTCAATTACGGGGCTCTATGAAACAAGAATCGACCTCTCTCAGCT
CGGTGGAGACAGCAGGGCTGACCCCAAGAAGAAGAGGAAGGTGTGATCTCTTCTCGAGTCATGTAATTAG
TTATGTCACGCTTACATTCACGCCCTCCCCCCACATCCGCTCTAACCGAAAAGGAAGGAGTTAGACAACC
TGAAGTCTAGGTCCCTATTTATTTTTTTATAGTTATGTTAGTATTAAGAACGTTATTTATATTTCAAATT
TTTCTTTTTTTTCTGTACAGACGCGTGTACGCATGTAACATTATACTGAAAACCTTGCTTGAGAAGGTTT
TGGGACGCTCGAAGGCTTTAATTTGCGGCCGGTACCCAATTCGCCCTATAGTGAGTCGTATTACGCGCGC
TCACTGGCCGTCGTTTTACAACGTCGTGACTGGGAAAACCCTGGCGTTACCCAACTTAATCGCCTTGCAG
CACATCCCCCTTTCGCCAGCTGGCGTAATAGCGAAGAGGCCCGCACCGATCGCCCTTCCCAACAGTTGCG
CAGCCTGAATGGCGAATGG
[124 nt withheld, positions 8700-8823]
C
[91 nt withheld, positions 8825-8915]
A
[49 nt withheld, positions 8917-8965]
CCTTTGACGTTGGAGTCCACGTTCTTT
[37 nt withheld, positions 8993-9029]
ACCCTATCTCGGTCTATTCTTTTGATTTATAAGGGATTTTGCCGATTTCGGCCTATTGGTTAAAAAATGA
GCTGATTTAACAAAAATTTAACGCGAATTTTAACAAAATATTAACGCTTACAATTTCCTGATGCGGTATT
TTCTCCTTACGCATCTGTGCGGTATTTCACACCGCATAGATCGGCAAGTGCACAAACAATACTTAAATAA
ATACTACTCAGTAATAACCTATTTCTTAGCATTTTTGACGAAATTTGCTATTTTGTTAGAGTCTTTTACA
CCATTTGTCTCCACACCTCCGCTTACATCAACACCAATAACGCCATTTAATCTAAGCGCATCACCAACAT
TTTCTGGCGTCAGTCCACCAGCTAACATAAAATGTAAGCTTTCGGGGCTCTCTTGCCTTCCAACCCAGTC
AGAAATCGAGTTCCAATCCAAAAGTTCACCTGTCCCACCTGCTTCTGAATCAAACAAGGGAATAAACGAA
TGAGGTTTCTGTGAAGCTGCACTGAGTAGTATGTTGCAGTCTTTTGGAAATACGAGTCTTTTAATAACTG
GCAAACCGAGGAACTCTTGGTATTCTTGCCACGACTCATCTCCATGCAGTTGGACGATATCAATGCCGTA
ATCATTGACCAGAGCCAAAACATCCTCCTTAGGTTGATTACGAAACACGCCAACCAAGTATTTCGGAGTG
CCTGAACTATTTTTATATGCTTTTACAAGACTTGAAATTTTCCTTGCAATAACCGGGTCAATTGTTCTCT
TTCTATTGGGCACACATATAATACCCAGCAAGTCAGCATCGGAATCTAGAGCACATTCTGCGGCCTCTGT
GCTCTGCAAGCCGCAAACTTTCACCAATGGACCAGAACTACCTGTGAAATTAATAACAGACATACTCCAA
GCTGCCTTTGTGTGCTTAATCACGTATACTCACGTGCTCAATAGTCACCAATGCCCTCCCTCTTGGCCCT
CTCCTTTTCTTTTTTCGACCGAATTAATTCTTAATCGGCAAAAAAAGAAAAGCTCCGGATCAAGATTGTA
CGTAAGGTGACAAGCTATTTTTCAATAAAGAATATCTTCCACTACTGCCATCTGGCGTCATAACTGCAAA
GTACACATATATTACGATGCTGTTCTATTAAATGCTTCCTATATTATATATATAGTAATGTCGTTGATCT
ATGGTGCACTCTCAGTACAATCTGCTCTGATGCCGCATAGTTAAGCCAGCCCCGACACCCGCCAACACCC
GCTGACGCGCCCTGACGGGCTTGTCTGCTCCCGGCATCCGCTTACAGACAAGCTGTGACCGTCTCCGGGA
GCTGCATGTGTCAGAGGTTTTCACCGTCATCACCGAAACGCGCGAGACGAAAGGGCCTCGTGATACGCCT
ATTTTTATAGGTTAATGTCATGATAATAATGGTTTCTTAGACGTCAGGTGGCACTTTTCGGGGAAATGTG
CGCGGAACCCCTATTTGTTTATTTTTCTAAATACATTCAAATATGTATCCGCTCATGAGACAATAACCCT
GATAAATGCTTCAATAATATTGAAAAAGGAAGAGTATGAGTATTCAACATTTCCGTGTCGCCCTTATTCC
CTTTTTTGCGGCATTTTGCCTTCCTGTTTTTGCTCACCCAGAAACGCTGGTGAAAGTAAAAGATGCTGAA
GATCAGTTGGGTGCACGAGTGGGTTACATCGAACTGGATCTCAACAGCGGTAAGATCCTTGAGAGTTTTC
GCCCCGAAGAACGTTTTCCAATGATGAGCACTTTTAAAGTTCTGCTATGTGGCGCGGTATTATCCCGTAT
TGACGCCGGGCAAGAGCAACTCGGTCGCCGCATACACTATTCTCAGAATGACTTGGTTGAGTACTCACCA
GTCACAGAAAAGCATCTTACGGATGGCATGACAGTAAGAGAATTATGCAGTGCTGCCATAACCATGAGTG
ATAACACTGCGGCCAACTTACTTCTGACAACGATCGGAGGACCGAAGGAGCTAACCGCTTTTTTGCACAA
CATGGGGGATCATGTAACTCGCCTTGATCGTTGGGAACCGGAGCTGAATGAAGCCATACCAAACGACGAG
CGTGACACCACGATGCCTGTAGCAATGGCAACAACGTTGCGCAAACTATTAACTGGCGAACTACTTACTC
TAGCTTCCCGGCAACAATTAATAGACTGGATGGAGGCGGATAAAGTTGCAGGACCACTTCTGCGCTCGGC
CCTTCCGGCTGGCTGGTTTATTGCTGATAAATCTGGAGCCGGTGAGCGTGGGTCTCGCGGTATCATTGCA
GCACTGGGGCCAGATGGTAAGCCCTCCCGTATCGTAGTTATCTACACGACGGGGAGTCAGGCAACTATGG
ATGAACGAAATAGACAGATCGCTGAGATAGGTGCCTCACTGATTAAGCATTGGTAACTGTCAGACCAAGT
TTACTCATATATACTTTAGATTGATTTAAAACTTCATTTTTAATTTAAAAGGATCTAGGTGAAGATCCTT
TTTGATAATCTCATGACCAAAATCCCTTAACGTGAGTTTTCGTTCCACTGAGCGTCAGACCCCGTAGAAA
AGATCAAAGGATCTTCTTGAGATCCTTTTTTTCTGCGCGTAATCTGCTGCTTGCAAACAAAAAAACCACC
GCTACCAGCGGTGGTTTGTTTGCCGGATCAAGAGCTACCAACTCTTTTTCCGAAGGTAACTGGCTT
